Addgene plasmid #201444: pJM919_WT His POLI
Purpose: Low copy vector for expressing human DNA polymerase iota in E. coli with an N-terminal 6x His tag
Depositing lab: Roger Woodgate. Depositing organization: National Institute of Child Health and Human Development (NICHD). Publication: A novel interaction between RAD23A/B and Y-family DNA polymerases. Ashton NW, Jaiswal N, Cestari Moreno N, Semenova IV, D'Orlando DA, Teatin Latancia M, McIntyre J, Woodgate R, Bezsonova I. J Mol Biol. 2023 Nov 5:168353. doi: 10.1016/j.jmb.2023.168353. PubMed 37935254.
Backbone
  Vector backbone: pJM868
  Total vector size (bp): 7631
  Vector type: Bacterial Expression
Growth in bacteria
  Bacterial resistance: Kanamycin, 50 μg/mL
  Growth temperature: 37°C
  Growth strain: DH5alpha
  Copy number: Low Copy
Gene/Insert
  Gene/Insert name: DNA polymerase iota
  Species: H. sapiens (human)
  Insert size (bp): 2148
  Mutation: Coding sequence has been optimised for expression in E. coli
  Entrez Gene: POLI (a.k.a. RAD30B, RAD3OB, eta2)
  Promoter: lacIq
  Tag / fusion protein: 6x His (N terminal on backbone)
  Cloning method: Restriction Enzyme; 5′ cloning site NdeI (not destroyed); 3′ cloning site Not1 (not destroyed)
  Sequencing primers: 5′ GCAGCAGCCATCATCATCATC; 3′ GCTAGTTATTGCTCAGCGG
Terms and licenses: Academic/Nonprofit Terms; Industry Terms: Not Available to Industry
How to cite: pJM919_WT His POLI was a gift from Roger Woodgate (Addgene plasmid # 201444 ; http://n2t.net/addgene:201444 ; RRID:Addgene_201444)
