[The description below was written by a language model from this plasmid's Addgene catalogue record and pLannotate feature annotations shown in this document.]
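Description:
pJM919_WT His POLI is a low-copy bacterial expression plasmid of about 7.6 kb, built on the pJM868 backbone, for producing human DNA polymerase iota (POLI, also called RAD30B) in E. coli with an N-terminal 6xHis tag. It replicates from the pSC101 origin together with its required Rep101 (RepA) protein, which accounts for the low copy number, and is selected with kanamycin through an aph(3')-Ia resistance gene. An f1 origin is also present, along with fragments of a ColE1/pUC-type origin, an M13 origin and an AmpR promoter. These appear to be remnants of the vector's construction rather than functional elements.

The insert is a 2.1 kb POLI coding sequence that has been codon-optimised for E. coli and cloned between NdeI and NotI sites, both of which are retained. Upstream lie two lac operators, a T7 gene 10 ribosome binding site and a short His-tag segment supplied by the backbone, and a T7 terminator follows the gene. Further His-tag and T7 gene 10-like fragments are annotated downstream of the POLI coding sequence, but the record lists only an N-terminal tag. The catalogue entry gives lacIq as the promoter, whereas in the feature table the lacIq promoter drives a full-length lacI repressor gene, and no promoter is annotated directly upstream of the operators. The element that actually transcribes POLI is therefore not clear from the record. The lac operators and the overexpressed repressor nonetheless indicate tightly repressed, IPTG-inducible expression. Pol iota is an error-prone Y-family translesion synthesis polymerase, and the plasmid is suited to producing His-tagged protein for purification and for biochemical or interaction studies.
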