Features (pLannotate 1.2.2; 21 found; start..end, strand, type, name):
    401..417     +  protein_bind   lac operator: The lac repressor binds to the lac operator to inhibit transcription in E. coli. This inhibition can be relieved by adding lactose or isopropyl-β-D-thiogalactopyranoside (IPTG). lac repressor encoded by lacI
    434..450     +  protein_bind   lac operator: The lac repressor binds to the lac operator to inhibit transcription in E. coli. This inhibition can be relieved by adding lactose or isopropyl-β-D-thiogalactopyranoside (IPTG). lac repressor encoded by lacI
    476..498     +  RBS            RBS: efficient ribosome binding site from bacteriophage T7 gene 10 (Olins and Rangwala, 1989)
    517..533     +  CDS            capTEV™ (fragment): composite tag for in vivo biotinylation, TEV protease cleavage, and 6xHis tagging
    571..2715    +  CDS            POLI: POLI_HUMAN - Also known as RAD30B. Experimental evidence at protein level: Swiss-Prot protein existence level 1. Error-prone DNA polymerase specifically involved in DNA repair (PubMed:11013228, PubMed:11387224). Plays an important role in translesion synthesis, where the normal high-fidelity DNA polymerases cannot proceed and DNA synthesis stalls (PubMed:11013228, PubMed:11387224, PubMed:14630940, PubMed:15199127). Favors Hoogsteen base-pairing in the active site (PubMed:15254543). Inserts the correct base with high-fidelity opposite an adenosine template (PubMed:15254543). Exhibits low fideli
   2756..2773    +  CDS            9xHis (fragment): 9xHis affinity tag
   2783..2832    +  CDS            SET1 (fragment): solubility-enhancement tag derived from T7 phage gene 10B
   2840..2887    +  terminator     T7 terminator: transcription terminator for bacteriophage T7 RNA polymerase
   2924..3282    +  rep_origin     f1 ori (sequence partly withheld): f1 bacteriophage origin of replication; arrow indicates direction of (+) strand synthesis
   3321..3337    -  protein_bind   lac operator: The lac repressor binds to the lac operator to inhibit transcription in E. coli. This inhibition can be relieved by adding lactose or isopropyl-β-D-thiogalactopyranoside (IPTG). lac repressor encoded by lacI
   3345..3375    -  promoter       lac promoter: promoter for the E. coli lac operon
   3390..3411    -  protein_bind   CAP binding site: CAP binding activates transcription in the presence of cAMP. E. coli catabolite activator protein
   3424..3516    -  CDS            lacI (fragment): lac repressor; lacI; The lac repressor binds to the lac operator to inhibit transcription in E. coli. This inhibition can be relieved by adding lactose or isopropyl-β-D-thiogalactopyranoside (IPTG).
   3939..4889    -  CDS            Rep101: RepA protein needed for replication with the pSC101 origin; rep101
   4937..5159    -  rep_origin     pSC101 ori: low-copy replication origin that requires the Rep101 protein
   5393..5490    +  rep_origin     M13 ori (fragment): M13 bacteriophage origin of replication; arrow indicates direction of (+) strand synthesis
   5516..5573    +  promoter       AmpR promoter (fragment): bla
   5582..6397    -  CDS            KanR: aminoglycoside phosphotransferase; aph(3')-Ia; confers resistance to kanamycin in bacteria or G418 (Geneticin®) in eukaryotes
   6519..6753    +  rep_origin     ori (fragment): high-copy-number ColE1/pMB1/pBR322/pUC origin of replication
   6806..6883    +  promoter       lacIq promoter: lacI (mutant); In the lacIq allele, a single base change in the promoter boosts expression of the lacI gene about 10-fold.
   6884..336     +  CDS            lacI (across the origin): lac repressor; lacI; The lac repressor binds to the lac operator to inhibit transcription in E. coli. This inhibition can be relieved by adding lactose or isopropyl-β-D-thiogalactopyranoside (IPTG).
>Addgene plasmid #201444 | pJM919_WT His POLI | addgene full sequence | sequence record 404921 | Addgene NGS Result
GCGCTGGGCGCAATGCGCGCCATTACCGAGTCCGGGCTGCGCGTTGGTGCGGATATCTCGGTAGTGGGAT
ACGACGATACCGAAGACAGCTCATGTTATATCCCGCCGTTAACCACCATCAAACAGGATTTTCGCCTGCT
GGGGCAAACCAGCGTGGACCGCTTGCTGCAACTCTCTCAGGGCCAGGCGGTGAAGGGCAATCAGCTGTTG
CCCGTCTCACTGGTGAAAAGAAAAACCACCCTGGCGCCCAATACGCAAACCGCCTCTCCCCGCGCGTTGG
CCGATTCATTAATGCAGCTGGCACGACAGGTTTCCCGACTGGAAAGCGGGCAGTGAGCGCAACGCAATTA
ATGTAAGTTAGCGCGAATTGTCGAGAAAATTTATCAAAAAGAGTGTTGACTTGTGAGCGGATAACAATGA
TACTTAGATTCAATTGTGAGCGGATAACAATTTCACACAGAATTCTAGAAATAATTTTGTTTAACTTTAA
GAAGGAGATATAACATGGGCAGCAGCCATCATCATCATCATCACAGCAGCGGCCTGGAAGTTCTGTTCCA
GGGGCCCCATATGGAACTGGCGGATGTTGGCGCCGCGGCGAGCAGCCAGGGCGTTCATGATCAGGTGTTA
CCAACCCCGAACGCGAGCAGCCGTGTGATTGTGCATGTGGATCTGGATTGCTTTTATGCGCAGGTGGAAA
TGATTAGCAACCCGGAACTGAAAGATAAACCGCTGGGCGTGCAGCAGAAATATCTGGTGGTGACCTGCAA
CTACGAGGCCCGTAAACTGGGCGTGAAAAAACTGATGAACGTGCGTGATGCGAAAGAAAAATGCCCGCAG
CTGGTGCTGGTGAACGGCGAAGATCTGACCCGTTATCGTGAAATGAGCTATAAAGTGACCGAACTGCTGG
AAGAATTTAGCCCGGTGGTGGAACGTCTGGGCTTTGATGAAAACTTTGTGGATCTGACCGAAATGGTGGA
AAAACGTCTGCAGCAGCTGCAGAGCGATGAACTGAGCGCGGTGACCGTGAGCGGCCATGTGTATAACAAC
CAGAGCATTAACCTGCTGGATGTGCTGCATATTCGTCTGCTGGTGGGCAGCCAGATTGCGGCGGAAATGC
GTGAAGCGATGTATAACCAGCTGGGCCTGACCGGCTGCGCGGGCGTGGCGAGCAACAAACTGCTGGCGAA
ACTGGTGAGCGGCGTGTTTAAACCGAACCAGCAGACCGTGCTGCTGCCGGAAAGCTGCCAGCATCTGATT
CATAGCCTGAACCATATTAAAGAAATTCCGGGCATTGGCTATAAAACCGCGAAATGCCTGGAAGCGCTGG
GCATTAACAGCGTGCGTGATCTGCAGACCTTTAGCCCGAAAATTCTGGAAAAAGAACTGGGCATTAGCGT
GGCGCAGCGTATTCAGAAACTGAGCTTTGGCGAAGATAACAGCCCGGTGATTCTGAGCGGTCCGCCACAA
AGCTTTAGCGAAGAAGATAGCTTTAAAAAATGCAGCAGCGAAGTGGAAGCGAAAAACAAAATTGAGGAAT
TACTGGCCAGCCTGCTGAACCGTGTGTGCCAGGATGGCCGTAAACCGCATACCGTGCGTCTGATTATTCG
TCGTTATAGCAGCGAAAAACATTATGGCCGTGAAAGCCGTCAGTGCCCGATTCCGAGCCATGTGATTCAG
AAACTGGGCACCGGCAACTATGATGTGATGACCCCGATGGTGGATATTCTGATGAAACTGTTTCGTAACA
TGGTGAACGTGAAAATGCCGTTTCATCTGACCCTGCTGAGCGTGTGCTTTTGCAACCTGAAAGCGCTGAA
CACCGCGAAAAAAGGCCTGATTGATTATTATCTGATGCCGAGCCTGAGCACCACCAGCCGTAGCGGCAAA
CATAGCTTTAAAATGAAAGATACCCACATGGAAGATTTTCCGAAAGATAAAGAAACCAACCGTGATTTTC
TGCCGAGCGGCCGTATTGAAAGCACCCGTACCCGTGAAAGCCCGCTGGATACCACCAACTTTAGCAAAGA
AAAAGATATTAACGAGTTTCCGTTATGCTCTCTGCCGGAAGGCGTGGATCAGGAAGTGTTTAAACAGCTG
CCGGTTGATATCCAGGAAGAAATTCTGAGCGGCAAAAGCCGTGAAAAATTTCAGGGCAAAGGCAGCGTGA
GCTGCCCGCTGCATGCGAGCCGTGGCGTGCTGAGCTTTTTTAGCAAAAAACAGATGCAGGATATTCCGAT
TAACCCGCGTGATCATCTGAGCAGCAGCAAACAGGTGAGCAGCGTGAGCCCGTGCGAACCGGGCACCAGC
GGCTTTAACAGCAGCAGCAGCAGCTATATGAGCAGCCAGAAAGATTATAGCTATTATCTGGATAACCGTC
TGAAAGATGAACGTATTAGCCAGGGCCCGAAAGAACCGCAGGGCTTTCATTTTACCAACAGCAACCCGGC
GGTGAGCGCCTTCCACAGCTTTCCGAACCTGCAGAGCGAACAGCTGTTTAGCCGTAACCATACGACCGAT
AGCCATAAACAGACCGTGGCGACCGATAGCCATGAAGGCCTGACCGAAAACCGTGAACCGGATAGCGTGG
ATGAAAAAATTACCTTTCCGAGCGATATTGATCCGCAGGTGTTTTATGAACTGCCGGAAGCGGTGCAGAA
AGAACTGCTGGCGGAATGGAAACGTACCGGCAGCGATTTTCATATTGGCCATAAATAAGTCGGCCTGCGA
ATTCGTCGACGCGGCCGCACTCGAGCACCACCACCACCACCACTGAGATCCGGCTGCTAACAAAGCCCGA
AAGGAAGCTGAGTTGGCTGCTGCCACCGCTGAGCAATAACTAGCATAACCCCTTGGGGCCTCTAAACGGG
TCTTGAGGGGTTTTTTGCTGAAAGGAGGAACTATATCCGGATTGGCGAATGGG
[124 nt withheld, positions 2924-3047]
C
[91 nt withheld, positions 3049-3139]
A
[49 nt withheld, positions 3141-3189]
CCTTTGACGTTGGAGTCCACGTTCTTT
[37 nt withheld, positions 3217-3253]
ACCCTATCTCGGTCTATTCTTTTGATTTAAATTCGTAATCATGGTCATAGCTGTTTCCTGTGTGAAATTG
TTATCCGCTCACAATTCCACACAACATACGAGCCGGAAGCATAAAGTGTAAAGCCTGGGGTGCCTAATGA
GTGAGCTAACTCACATTAATTGCGTTGCGCTCACTGCCCGCTTTCCAGTCGGGAAACCTGTCGTGCCAGC
TGCATTAATGAATCGGCCAACGCGCGGGGAGAGGCGGTTTGCGTATTGGGCGCTATTTCTTCCAGAATTG
CCATGATTTTTTCCCCACGGGAGGCGTCACTGGCTCCCGTGTTGTCGGCAGCTTTGATTCGATAAGCAGC
ATCGCCTGTTTCAGGCTGTCTATGTGTGACTGTTGAGCTGTAACAAGTTGTCTCAGGTGTTCAATTTCAT
GTTCTAGTTGCTTTGTTTTACTGGTTTCACCTGTTCTATTAGGTGTTACATGCTGTTCATCTGTTACATT
GTCGATCTGTTCATGGTGAACAGCTTTAAATGCACCAAAAACTCGTAAAAGCTCTGATGTATCTATCTTT
TTTACACCGTTTTCATCTGTGCATATATGGACAGTTTTCCCTTTGATATGTAACGGTGAACAGTTGTTCT
ACTTTTGTTTGTTAGTCTTGATGCTTCACTGATAGATACAAGAGCCATAAGAACCTCAGATCCTTCCGTA
TTTAGCCAGTATGTTCTCTAGTGTGGTTCGTTGTTTTTGCGTGAGCCATGAGAACGAACCATTGAGATCA
TACTTACTTTGCATGTCACTCAAAAATTTTGCCTCAAAACTGGTGAGCTGAATTTTTGCAGTTAAAGCAT
CGTGTAGTGTTTTTCTTAGTCCGTTATGTAGGTAGGAATCTGATGTAATGGTTGTTGGTATTTTGTCACC
ATTCATTTTTATCTGGTTGTTCTCAAGTTCGGTTACGAGATCCATTTGTCTATCTAGTTCAACTTGGAAA
ATCAACGTATCAGTCGGGCGGCCTCGCTTATCAACCACCAATTTCATATTGCTGTAAGTGTTTAAATCTT
TACTTATTGGTTTCAAAACCCATTGGTTAAGCCTTTTAAACTCATGGTAGTTATTTTCAAGCATTAACAT
GAACTTAAATTCATCAAGGCTAATCTCTATATTTGCCTTGTGAGTTTTCTTTTGTGTTAGTTCTTTTAAT
AACCACTCATAAATCCTCATAGAGTATTTGTTTTCAAAAGACTTAACATGTTCCAGATTATATTTTATGA
ATTTTTTTAACTGGAAAAGATAAGGCAATATCTCTTCACTAAAAACTAATTCTAATTTTTCGCTTGAGAA
CTTGGCATACTTTGTCCACTGGAAAATCTCAAAGCCTTTAACCAAAGGATTCCTGATTTCCACAGTTCTC
GTCATCAGCTCTCTGGTTGCTTTAGCTAATACACCATAAGCATTTTCCCTACTGATGTTCATCATCTGAG
CGTATTGGTTATAAGTGAACGATACCGTCCGTTCTTTCCTTGTAGGGTTTTCAATCGTGGGGTTGAGTAG
TGCCACACAGCATAAAATTAGCTTGGTTTCATGCTCCGTTAAGTCATAGCGACTAATCGCTAGTTCATTT
GCTTTGAAAACAACTAATTCAGACATACATCTCAATTGGTCTAGGTGATTTTAATCACTATACCAATTGA
GATGGGCTAGTCAATGATAATTACTAGTCCTTTTCCTTTGAGTTGTGGGTATCTGTAAATTCTGCTAGAC
CTTTGCTGGAAAACTTGTAAATTCTGCTAGACCCTCTGTAAATTCCGCTAGACCTTTGTGTGTTTTTTTT
GTTTATATTCAAGTGGTTATAATTTATAGAATAAAGAAAGAATAAAAAAAGATAAAAAGAATAGATCCCA
GCCCTGTGTATAACTCACTACTTTAGTCAGTTCCGCAGTATTACAAAAGGATGTCGCAAACGCTGTTTGC
TCCTCTACAAAACAGACCTTAAAACCCTAAAGGCTTAAGTAGCACCCTCGCAAGCTCGGGCAAATCGCTG
AATATTCCTTTTGTCTCCGACCATCAGGCACCTGAGTCGCTGTCTTTTTCGTGACATTCAGTTCGCTGCG
CTCACGGCTCTGGCAGTGAATGGGGGTAAATGGCACTACATAAGGGATTTTGCCGATTTCGGCCTATTGG
TTAAAAAATGAGCTGATTTAACAAAAATTTAACGCGAATTTTAACAAAATATTAACGCTTACAATTTAGG
TGGCACTTTTCGGGGAAATGTGCGCGGAACCCCTATTTGTTTATTTTTCTAAATACATTCAAATATGTAT
CCGCTCATGAATTAATTCTTAGAAAAACTCATCGAGCATCAAATGAAACTGCAATTTATTCATATCAGGA
TTATCAATACCATATTTTTGAAAAAGCCGTTTCTGTAATGAAGGAGAAAACTCACCGAGGCAGTTCCATA
GGATGGCAAGATCCTGGTATCGGTCTGCGATTCCGACTCGTCCAACATCAATACAACCTATTAATTTCCC
CTCGTCAAAAATAAGGTTATCAAGTGAGAAATCACCATGAGTGACGACTGAATCCGGTGAGAATGGCAAA
AGTTTATGCATTTCTTTCCAGACTTGTTCAACAGGCCAGCCATTACGCTCGTCATCAAAATCACTCGCAT
CAACCAAACCGTTATTCATTCGTGATTGCGCCTGAGCGAGACGAAATACGCGATCGCTGTTAAAAGGACA
ATTACAAACAGGAATCGAATGCAACCGGCGCAGGAACACTGCCAGCGCATCAACAATATTTTCACCTGAA
TCAGGATATTCTTCTAATACCTGGAATGCTGTTTTCCCGGGGATCGCAGTGGTGAGTAACCATGCATCAT
CAGGAGTACGGATAAAATGCTTGATGGTCGGAAGAGGCATAAATTCCGTCAGCCAGTTTAGTCTGACCAT
CTCATCTGTAACATCATTGGCAACGCTACCTTTGCCATGTTTCAGAAACAACTCTGGCGCATCGGGCTTC
CCATACAATCGATAGATTGTCGCACCTGATTGCCCGACATTATCGCGAGCCCATTTATACCCATATAAAT
CAGCATCCATGTTGGAATTTAATCGCGGCCTAGAGCAAGACGTTTCCCGTTGAATATGGCTCATAACACC
CCTTGTATTACTGTTTATGTAAGCAGACAGTTTTATTGTTCATGACCAAAATCCCTTAACGTGAGTTTTC
GTTCCACTGAGCGTCAGACCCCGTAGAAAAGATCAAAGGATCTTCTTGAGATCCTTTTTTTCTGCGCGTA
ATCTGCTGCTTGCAAACAAAAAAACCACCGCTACCAGCGGTGGTTTGTTTGCCGGATCAAGAGCTACCAA
CTCTTTTTCCGAAGGTAACTGGCTTCAGCAGAGCGCAGATACCAAATACTGTCCTTCTAGTGTAGCCGTA
GTTAGGCCACCACTTCAAGAACTCTGTAGCACCGCCTACATACCTCGCTCTGCTAATCCTGTTACCAGTG
CAGGTCGACTCGACAATTCGCGCGCGAAGGCGAAGCGGCATGCATTTACGTTGACACCATCGAATGGTGC
AAAACCTTTCGCGGTATGGCATGATAGCGCCCGGAAGAGAGTCAATTCAGGGTGGTGAATGTGAAACCAG
TAACGTTATACGATGTCGCAGAGTATGCCGGTGTCTCTTATCAGACCGTTTCCCGCGTGGTGAACCAGGC
CAGCCACGTTTCTGCGAAAACGCGGGAAAAAGTGGAAGCGGCGATGGCGGAGCTGAATTACATTCCCAAC
CGCGTGGCACAACAACTGGCGGGCAAACAGTCGTTGCTGATTGGCGTTGCCACCTCCAGTCTGGCCCTGC
ACGCGCCGTCGCAAATTGTCGCGGCGATTAAATCTCGCGCCGATCAACTGGGTGCCAGCGTGGTGGTGTC
GATGGTAGAACGAAGCGGCGTCGAAGCCTGTAAAGCGGCGGTGCACAATCTTCTCGCGCAACGCGTCAGT
GGGCTGATCATTAACTATCCGCTGGATGACCAGGATGCCATTGCTGTGGAAGCTGCCTGCACTAATGTTC
CGGCGTTATTTCTTGATGTCTCTGACCAGACACCCATCAACAGTATTATTTTCTCCCATGAAGACGGTAC
GCGACTGGGCGTGGAGCATCTGGTCGCATTGGGTCACCAGCAAATCGCGCTGTTAGCGGGCCCATTAAGT
TCTGTCTCGGCGCGTCTGCGTCTGGCTGGCTGGCATAAATATCTCACTCGCAATCAAATTCAGCCGATAG
CGGAACGGGAAGGCGACTGGAGTGCCATGTCCGGTTTTCAACAAACCATGCAAATGCTGAATGAGGGCAT
CGTTCCCACTGCGATGCTGGTTGCCAACGATCAGATG
